Addgene plasmid #22992: pCS2 hSmad1-GM
Depositing lab: Edward De Robertis. Depositing organization: University of California, Los Angeles (UCLA). Publication: Integrating patterning signals: Wnt/GSK3 regulates the duration of the BMP/Smad1 signal. Fuentealba LC, Eivers E, Ikeda A, Hurtado C, Kuroda H, Pera EM, De Robertis EM. Cell. 2007 Nov 30. 131(5):980-93. 10.1016/j.cell.2007.09.027 PubMed 18045539.
Backbone
  Vector backbone: pCS2
  Backbone size w/o insert (bp): 4096
  Vector type: Mammalian Expression
Growth in bacteria
  Bacterial resistance: Ampicillin, 100 μg/mL
  Growth temperature: 37°C
  Growth strain: DH5alpha
  Copy number: Unknown
Gene/Insert
  Gene/Insert name: Smad1
  Species: H. sapiens (human)
  Insert size (bp): 1300
  Mutation: S210A ,T202A, S191A, S198A
  Entrez Gene: SMAD1 (a.k.a. BSP-1, BSP1, JV4-1, JV41, MADH1, MADR1)
  Tag / fusion protein: FLAG (N terminal on insert)
  Cloning method: Restriction Enzyme; 5′ cloning site HindIII (not destroyed); 3′ cloning site BamHI (not destroyed)
  Sequencing primers: 5′ SP6; 3′ T7
Terms and licenses: Academic/Nonprofit Terms; Industry Terms: Not Available to Industry
How to cite: pCS2 hSmad1-GM was a gift from Edward De Robertis (Addgene plasmid # 22992 ; http://n2t.net/addgene:22992 ; RRID:Addgene_22992)
