[The description below was written by a language model from this plasmid's Addgene catalogue record.]
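Description:
pCS2 hSmad1-GM is a mammalian expression plasmid built on the pCS2 backbone (about 4.1 kb without insert) and carrying a mutant form of human SMAD1. It is propagated in E. coli under ampicillin selection; the record lists its copy number as unknown and gives no feature table, so the origin of replication and the promoter driving the insert are not stated. pCS2-family vectors generally use a strong CMV-derived promoter for expression in vertebrate cells and include an SP6 phage promoter upstream of the cloning site, which allows in vitro synthesis of mRNA. The listing of SP6 and T7 as the 5′ and 3′ sequencing primers is consistent with that layout.

The insert of roughly 1.3 kb was cloned between HindIII and BamHI sites, both of which are preserved, and encodes Smad1 with an N-terminal FLAG tag for detection or immunoprecipitation. It carries four alanine substitutions, S191A, S198A, T202A and S210A, which replace serine and threonine residues and so prevent phosphorylation at those positions. The "GM" designation and the associated publication, which concerns Wnt/GSK3 regulation of the duration of the BMP/Smad1 signal, suggest that these are GSK3 phosphorylation-site mutations, although the record does not spell this out.

The construct is therefore suited to expressing a phosphorylation-resistant Smad1 for comparison with the wild-type protein. Such comparisons can address how these phosphorylations affect Smad1 activity and how BMP and Wnt signals are integrated.
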