>Addgene plasmid #22992 | pCS2 hSmad1-GM | addgene partial sequence | sequence record 28892 | 22992 with hSMAD1-R 5'-TAACATCCTGGCGGTGGTAT
TATAGTACACATTTTTGTAAGCTCATAGACTGTCTCAAATCCATGGTTCACAGACTGTGCCAATAACTGA
GCAAATTCTTGGTTGTTAAAAATTTTCAGACTACACCCACTAGGGATCTTGCAAACAGTAGTAGGATGAA
ATCCATGATGGTAGTTGCAGTTCCGACTTTGTACAAAGATGCTACTGTCACTAAGGCATTCGGCATACAC
CTCCCCTCCAACATAATAAAGATGAACTCCTTTTCCAATATGCCGCCTGGTGTTTTCAATAGTGGAATTC
CGGTTAACATTGGAGAGCAGCCCAAGGCAGAAACGGTTCTTATTGTTGGAAGGATCAGTGAAACCATCCA
CCAACACACTTGTGGAGGAGGCATGGAACGCTTCACCCACACGATTGTTGAGCTCATAGTAGACAATAGA
GCACCAGTGTTTTGGTTCCTCATAAGCAACCGCCTGAACATCTCCTCTGTTGATTTCTGAGGGCAGGGGA
GGCGCCATCATGTTTGTGTCCATCGGCTGAGAGCCATCCTGGGTCATGGGGTCTTCAGGAGGCAGGTAAG
CAGGTGGGGGCGTATCAGCTGGCATCTGGAAAGGGCTTCCTGGGTCAGCGCTGGTGGGAGAGTGAGGGTA
AGCGCTGCTGCTTGCCCCAGGAGAGTTTGGGTAAGCGCTATTGGGAGAGTGAGGAAACGGGTGGCTGTTG
GGTTGCTGGAAAGAATCTGGAAAAGTGGCGTTGAGTGGCATGTGAGGCTCATTTTGTCCTAAGTTACGGA
ACTGAGCTAAGAGGCTGTGCTGAGGATTATATTCGCTGTGTCTTGGAACCAGCACAGGAGGAAGTACAGG
GCTTTCTACTCTCTTATAGTGGTAGGGATTGATGCAGA
