>Addgene plasmid #22992 | pCS2 hSmad1-GM | addgene partial sequence | sequence record 28893 | 22992 with CMV-F
CGCCATTCTGCCTGGGGACGTCGGAGCAAGCTTGATTTAGGTGACACTATAGAATACAAGCTACTTGTTC
TTTTTGCAGGATCTGGTACCACGCGTATCGATAAGCTTACCATGGACTACAAGGACGACGATGACAAGAA
TGTGACAAGTTTATTTTCCTTTACAAGTCCAGCTGTGAAGAGACTTCTTGGGTGGAAACAGGGCGATGAA
GAAGAAAAATGGGCAGAGAAAGCTGTTGATGCTTTGGTGAAAAAACTGAAGAAAAAGAAAGGTGCCATGG
AGGAACTGGAAAAGGCCTTGAGCTGCCCAGGGCAACCGAGTAACTGTGTCACCATTCCCCGCTCTCTGGA
TGGCAGGCTGCAAGTCTCCCACCGGAAGGGACTGCCTCATGTCATTTACTGCCGTGTGTGGCGCTGGCCC
GATCTTCAGAGCCACCATGAACTAAAACCACTGGAATGCTGTGAGTTTCCTTTTGGTTCCAAGCAGAAGG
AGGTCTGCATCAATCCCTACCACTATAAGAGAGTAGAAAGCCCTGTACTTCCTCCTGTGCTGGTTCCAAG
ACACAGCGAATATAATCCTCAGCACAGCCTCTTAGCTCAGTTCCGTAACTTAGGACAAAATGAGCCTCAC
ATGCCACTCAACGCCACTTTTC
